>Addgene plasmid #77946 | ADRBK2 gRNA (BRDN0001145704) | addgene full sequence | sequence record 188706 | Addgene Assembled Sequence
CCCGGGTGCAAAGATGGATAAAGTTTTAAACAGAGAGGAATCTTTGCAGCTAATGGACCTTCTAGGTCTT
GAAAGGAGTGGGAATTGGCTCCGGTGCCCGTCAGTGGGCAGAGCGCACATCGCCCACAGTCCCCGAGAAG
TTGGGGGGAGGGGTCGGCAATTGATCCGGTGCCTAGAGAAGGTGGCGCGGGGTAAACTGGGAAAGTGATG
TCGTGTACTGGCTCCGCCTTTTTCCCGAGGGTGGGGGAGAACCGTATATAAGTGCAGTAGTCGCCGTGAA
CGTTCTTTTTCGCAACGGGTTTGCCGCCAGAACACAGGTAAGTGCCGTGTGTGGTTCCCGCGGGCCTGGC
CTCTTTACGGGTTATGGCCCTTGCGTGCCTTGAATTACTTCCACCTGGCTGCAGTACGTGATTCTTGATC
CCGAGCTTCGGGTTGGAAGTGGGTGGGAGAGTTCGAGGCCTTGCGCTTAAGGAGCCCCTTCGCCTCGTGC
TTGAGTTGAGGCCTGGCCTGGGCGCTGGGGCCGCCGCGTGCGAATCTGGTGGCACCTTCGCGCCTGTCTC
GCTGCTTTCGATAAGTCTCTAGCCATTTAAAATTTTTGATGACCTGCTGCGACGCTTTTTTTCTGGCAAG
ATAGTCTTGTAAATGCGGGCCAAGATCTGCACACTGGTATTTCGGTTTTTGGGGCCGCGGGCGGCGACGG
GGCCCGTGCGTCCCAGCGCACATGTTCGGCGAGGCGGGGCCTGCGAGCGCGGCCACCGAGAATCGGACGG
GGGTAGTCTCAAGCTGGCCGGCCTGCTCTGGTGCCTGGCCTCGCGCCGCCGTGTATCGCCCCGCCCTGGG
CGGCAAGGCTGGCCCGGTCGGCACCAGTTGCGTGAGCGGAAAGATGGCCGCTTCCCGGCCCTGCTGCAGG
GAGCTCAAAATGGAGGACGCGGCGCTCGGGAGAGCGGGCGGGTGAGTCACCCACACAAAGGAAAAGGGCC
TTTCCGTCCTCAGCCGTCGCTTCATGTGACTCCACGGAGTACCGGGCGCCGTCCAGGCACCTCGATTAGT
TCTCGAGCTTTTGGAGTACGTCGTCTTTAGGTTGGGGGGAGGGGTTTTATGCGATGGAGTTTCCCCACAC
TGAGTGGGTGGAGACTGAAGTTAGGCCAGCTTGGCACTTGATGTAATTCTCCTTGGAATTTGCCCTTTTT
GAGTTTGGATCTTGGTTCATTCTCAAGCCTCAGACAGTGGTTCAAAGTTTTTTTCTTCCATTTCAGGTGT
CGTGACGTACGGCCACCATGACCGAGTACAAGCCCACGGTGCGCCTCGCCACCCGCGACGACGTCCCCAG
GGCCGTACGCACCCTCGCCGCCGCGTTCGCCGACTACCCCGCCACGCGCCACACCGTCGATCCGGACCGC
CACATCGAGCGGGTCACCGAGCTGCAAGAACTCTTCCTCACGCGCGTCGGGCTCGACATCGGCAAGGTGT
GGGTCGCGGACGACGGCGCCGCCGTGGCGGTCTGGACCACGCCGGAGAGCGTCGAAGCGGGGGCGGTGTT
CGCCGAGATCGGCCCGCGCATGGCCGAGTTGAGCGGTTCCCGGCTGGCCGCGCAGCAACAGATGGAAGGC
CTCCTGGCGCCGCACCGGCCCAAGGAGCCCGCGTGGTTCCTGGCCACCGTCGGAGTCTCGCCCGACCACC
AGGGCAAGGGTCTGGGCAGCGCCGTCGTGCTCCCCGGAGTGGAGGCGGCCGAGCGCGCCGGGGTGCCCGC
CTTCCTGGAGACCTCCGCGCCCCGCAACCTCCCCTTCTACGAGCGGCTCGGCTTCACCGTCACCGCCGAC
GTCGAGGTGCCCGAAGGACCGCGCACCTGGTGCATGACCCGCAAGCCCGGTGCCTGAACGCGTTAAGTCG
ACAATCAACCTCTGGATTACAAAATTTGTGAAAGATTGACTGGTATTCTTAACTATGTTGCTCCTTTTAC
GCTATGTGGATACGCTGCTTTAATGCCTTTGTATCATGCTATTGCTTCCCGTATGGCTTTCATTTTCTCC
TCCTTGTATAAATCCTGGTTGCTGTCTCTTTATGAGGAGTTGTGGCCCGTTGTCAGGCAACGTGGCGTGG
TGTGCACTGTGTTTGCTGACGCAACCCCCACTGGTTGGGGCATTGCCACCACCTGTCAGCTCCTTTCCGG
GACTTTCGCTTTCCCCCTCCCTATTGCCACGGCGGAACTCATCGCCGCCTGCCTTGCCCGCTGCTGGACA
GGGGCTCGGCTGTTGGGCACTGACAATTCCGTGGTGTTGTCGGGGAAATCATCGTCCTTTCCTTGGCTGC
TCGCCTGTGTTGCCACCTGGATTCTGCGCGGGACGTCCTTCTGCTACGTCCCTTCGGCCCTCAATCCAGC
GGACCTTCCTTCCCGCGGCCTGCTGCCGGCTCTGCGGCCTCTTCCGCGTCTTCGCCTTCGCCCTCAGACG
AGTCGGATCTCCCTTTGGGCCGCCTCCCCGCGTCGACTTTAAGACCAATGACTTACAAGGCAGCTGTAGA
TCTTAGCCACTTTTTAAAAGAAAAGGGGGGACTGGAAGGGCTAATTCACTCCCAACGAAGACAAGATCTG
CTTTTTGCTTGTACTGGGTCTCTCTGGTTAGACCAGATCTGAGCCTGGGAGCTCTCTGGCTAACTAGGGA
ACCCACTGCTTAAGCCTCAATAAAGCTTGCCTTGAGTGCTTCAAGTAGTGTGTGCCCGTCTGTTGTGTGA
CTCTGGTAACTAGAGATCCCTCAGACCCTTTTAGTCAGTGTGGAAAATCTCTAGCAGTACGTATAGTAGT
TCATGTCATCTTATTATTCAGTATTTATAACTTGCAAAGAAATGAATATCAGAGAGTGAGAGGAACTTGT
TTATTGCAGCTTATAATGGTTACAAATAAAGCAATAGCATCACAAATTTCACAAATAAAGCATTTTTTTC
ACTGCATTCTAGTTGTGGTTTGTCCAAACTCATCAATGTATCTTATCATGTCTGGCTCTAGCTATCCCGC
CCCTAACTCCGCCCATCCCGCCCCTAACTCCGCCCAGTTCCGCCCATTCTCCGCCCCATGGCTGACTAAT
TTTTTTTATTTATGCAGAGGCCGAGGCCGCCTCGGCCTCTGAGCTATTCCAGAAGTAGTGAGGAGGCTTT
TTTGGAGGCCTAGGGACGTACCCAATTCGCCCTATAGTGAGTCGTATTACGCGCGCTCACTGGCCGTCGT
TTTACAACGTCGTGACTGGGAAAACCCTGGCGTTACCCAACTTAATCGCCTTGCAGCACATCCCCCTTTC
GCCAGCTGGCGTAATAGCGAAGAGGCCCGCACCGATCGCCCTTCCCAACAGTTGCGCAGCCTGAATGGCG
AATGGG
[124 nt withheld, positions 3367-3490]
C
[91 nt withheld, positions 3492-3582]
A
[49 nt withheld, positions 3584-3632]
CCTTTGACGTTGGAGTCCACGTTCTTT
[37 nt withheld, positions 3660-3696]
ACCCTATCTCGGTCTATTCTTTTGATTTATAAGGGATTTTGCCGATTTCGGCCTATTGGTTAAAAAATGA
GCTGATTTAACAAAAATTTAACGCGAATTTTAACAAAATATTAACGCTTACAATTTAGGTGGCACTTTTC
GGGGAAATGTGCGCGGAACCCCTATTTGTTTATTTTTCTAAATACATTCAAATATGTATCCGCTCATGAG
ACAATAACCCTGATAAATGCTTCAATAATATTGAAAAAGGAAGAGTATGAGTATTCAACATTTCCGTGTC
GCCCTTATTCCCTTTTTTGCGGCATTTTGCCTTCCTGTTTTTGCTCACCCAGAAACGCTGGTGAAAGTAA
AAGATGCTGAAGATCAGTTGGGTGCACGAGTGGGTTACATCGAACTGGATCTCAACAGCGGTAAGATCCT
TGAGAGTTTTCGCCCCGAAGAACGTTTTCCAATGATGAGCACTTTTAAAGTTCTGCTATGTGGCGCGGTA
TTATCCCGTATTGACGCCGGGCAAGAGCAACTCGGTCGCCGCATACACTATTCTCAGAATGACTTGGTTG
AGTACTCACCAGTCACAGAAAAGCATCTTACGGATGGCATGACAGTAAGAGAATTATGCAGTGCTGCCAT
AACCATGAGTGATAACACTGCGGCCAACTTACTTCTGACAACGATCGGAGGACCGAAGGAGCTAACCGCT
TTTTTGCACAACATGGGGGATCATGTAACTCGCCTTGATCGTTGGGAACCGGAGCTGAATGAAGCCATAC
CAAACGACGAGCGTGACACCACGATGCCTGTAGCAATGGCAACAACGTTGCGCAAACTATTAACTGGCGA
ACTACTTACTCTAGCTTCCCGGCAACAATTAATAGACTGGATGGAGGCGGATAAAGTTGCAGGACCACTT
CTGCGCTCGGCCCTTCCGGCTGGCTGGTTTATTGCTGATAAATCTGGAGCCGGTGAGCGTGGGTCTCGCG
GTATCATTGCAGCACTGGGGCCAGATGGTAAGCCCTCCCGTATCGTAGTTATCTACACGACGGGGAGTCA
GGCAACTATGGATGAACGAAATAGACAGATCGCTGAGATAGGTGCCTCACTGATTAAGCATTGGTAACTG
TCAGACCAAGTTTACTCATATATACTTTAGATTGATTTAAAACTTCATTTTTAATTTAAAAGGATCTAGG
TGAAGATCCTTTTTGATAATCTCATGACCAAAATCCCTTAACGTGAGTTTTCGTTCCACTGAGCGTCAGA
CCCCGTAGAAAAGATCAAAGGATCTTCTTGAGATCCTTTTTTTCTGCGCGTAATCTGCTGCTTGCAAACA
AAAAAACCACCGCTACCAGCGGTGGTTTGTTTGCCGGATCAAGAGCTACCAACTCTTTTTCCGAAGGTAA
CTGGCTTCAGCAGAGCGCAGATACCAAATACTGTTCTTCTAGTGTAGCCGTAGTTAGGCCACCACTTCAA
GAACTCTGTAGCACCGCCTACATACCTCGCTCTGCTAATCCTGTTACCAGTGGCTGCTGCCAGTGGCGAT
AAGTCGTGTCTTACCGGGTTGGACTCAAGACGATAGTTACCGGATAAGGCGCAGCGGTCGGGCTGAACGG
GGGGTTCGTGCACACAGCCCAGCTTGGAGCGAACGACCTACACCGAACTGAGATACCTACAGCGTGAGCT
ATGAGAAAGCGCCACGCTTCCCGAAGGGAGAAAGGCGGACAGGTATCCGGTAAGCGGCAGGGTCGGAACA
GGAGAGCGCACGAGGGAGCTTCCAGGGGGAAACGCCTGGTATCTTTATAGTCCTGTCGGGTTTCGCCACC
TCTGACTTGAGCGTCGATTTTTGTGATGCTCGTCAGGGGGGCGGAGCCTATGGAAAAACGCCAGCAACGC
GGCCTTTTTACGGTTCCTGGCCTTTTGCTGGCCTTTTGCTCACATGTTCTTTCCTGCGTTATCCCCTGAT
TCTGTGGATAACCGTATTACCGCCTTTGAGTGAGCTGATACCGCTCGCCGCAGCCGAACGACCGAGCGCA
GCGAGTCAGTGAGCGAGGAAGCGGAAGAGCGCCCAATACGCAAACCGCCTCTCCCCGCGCGTTGGCCGAT
TCATTAATGCAGCTGGCACGACAGGTTTCCCGACTGGAAAGCGGGCAGTGAGCGCAACGCAATTAATGTG
AGTTAGCTCACTCATTAGGCACCCCAGGCTTTACACTTTATGCTTCCGGCTCGTATGTTGTGTGGAATTG
TGAGCGGATAACAATTTCACACAGGAAACAGCTATGACCATGATTACGCCAAGCGCGCAATTAACCCTCA
CTAAAGGGAACAAAAGCTGGAGCTGCAAGCTTAATGTAGTCTTATGCAATACTCTTGTAGTCTTGCAACA
TGGTAACGATGAGTTAGCAACATGCCTTACAAGGAGAGAAAAAGCACCGTGCATGCCGATTGGTGGAAGT
AAGGTGGTACGATCGTGCCTTATTAGGAAGGCAACAGACGGGTCTGACATGGATTGGACGAACCACTGAA
TTGCCGCATTGCAGAGATATTGTATTTAAGTGCCTAGCTCGATACATAAACGGGTCTCTCTGGTTAGACC
AGATCTGAGCCTGGGAGCTCTCTGGCTAACTAGGGAACCCACTGCTTAAGCCTCAATAAAGCTTGCCTTG
AGTGCTTCAAGTAGTGTGTGCCCGTCTGTTGTGTGACTCTGGTAACTAGAGATCCCTCAGACCCTTTTAG
TCAGTGTGGAAAATCTCTAGCAGTGGCGCCCGAACAGGGACTTGAAAGCGAAAGGGAAACCAGAGGAGCT
CTCTCGACGCAGGACTCGGCTTGCTGAAGCGCGCACGGCAAGAGGCGAGGGGCGGCGACTGGTGAGTACG
CCAAAAATTTTGACTAGCGGAGGCTAGAAGGAGAGAGATGGGTGCGAGAGCGTCAGTATTAAGCGGGGGA
GAATTAGATCGCGATGGGAAAAAATTCGGTTAAGGCCAGGGGGAAAGAAAAAATATAAATTAAAACATAT
AGTATGGGCAAGCAGGGAGCTAGAACGATTCGCAGTTAATCCTGGCCTGTTAGAAACATCAGAAGGCTGT
AGACAAATACTGGGACAGCTACAACCATCCCTTCAGACAGGATCAGAAGAACTTAGATCATTATATAATA
CAGTAGCAACCCTCTATTGTGTGCATCAAAGGATAGAGATAAAAGACACCAAGGAAGCTTTAGACAAGAT
AGAGGAAGAGCAAAACAAAAGTAAGACCACCGCACAGCAAGCGGCCGCTGATCTTCAGACCTGGAGGAGG
AGATATGAGGGACAATTGGAGAAGTGAATTATATAAATATAAAGTAGTAAAAATTGAACCATTAGGAGTA
GCACCCACCAAGGCAAAGAGAAGAGTGGTGCAGAGAGAAAAAAGAGCAGTGGGAATAGGAGCTTTGTTCC
TTGGGTTCTTGGGAGCAGCAGGAAGCACTATGGGCGCAGCGTCAATGACGCTGACGGTACAGGCCAGACA
ATTATTGTCTGGTATAGTGCAGCAGCAGAACAATTTGCTGAGGGCTATTGAGGCGCAACAGCATCTGTTG
CAACTCACAGTCTGGGGCATCAAGCAGCTCCAGGCAAGAATCCTGGCTGTGGAAAGATACCTAAAGGATC
AACAGCTCCTGGGGATTTGGGGTTGCTCTGGAAAACTCATTTGCACCACTGCTGTGCCTTGGAATGCTAG
TTGGAGTAATAAATCTCTGGAACAGATTTGGAATCACACGACCTGGATGGAGTGGGACAGAGAAATTAAC
AATTACACAAGCTTAATACACTCCTTAATTGAAGAATCGCAAAACCAGCAAGAAAAGAATGAACAAGAAT
TATTGGAATTAGATAAATGGGCAAGTTTGTGGAATTGGTTTAACATAACAAATTGGCTGTGGTATATAAA
ATTATTCATAATGATAGTAGGAGGCTTGGTAGGTTTAAGAATAGTTTTTGCTGTACTTTCTATAGTGAAT
AGAGTTAGGCAGGGATATTCACCATTATCGTTTCAGACCCACCTCCCAACCCCGAGGGGACCCAGAGAGG
GCCTATTTCCCATGATTCCTTCATATTTGCATATACGATACAAGGCTGTTAGAGAGATAATTAGAATTAA
TTTGACTGTAAACACAAAGATATTAGTACAAAATACGTGACGTAGAAAGTAATAATTTCTTGGGTAGTTT
GCAGTTTTAAAATTATGTTTTAAAATGGACTATCATATGCTTACCGTAACTTGAAAGTATTTCGATTTCT
TGGCTTTATATATCTTGTGGAAAGGACGAAACACCGGATGAAGCAGAGTTTATCTGGTTTTAGAGCTAGA
AATAGCAAGTTAAAATAAGGCTAGTCCGTTATCAACTTGAAAAAGTGGCACCGAGTCGGTGCTTTTTTAA
GCTTGGCGTAACTAGATCTTGAGACAAATGGCAGTATTCATCCACAATTTTAAAAGAAAAGGGGGGATTG
GGGGGTACAGTGCAGGGGAAAGAATAGTAGACATAATAGCAACAGACATACAAACTAAAGAATTACAAAA
ACAAATTACAAAAATTCAAAATTTTCGGGTTTATTACAGGGACAGCAGAGATCCACTTTGGCGCCGGCTC
GAGGGGG
Features (pLannotate 1.2.2; 29 found; start..end, strand, type, name):
     14..80      +  CDS            small t antigen (fragment): SV40 (simian virus 40) small t antigen
    106..317     +  promoter       EF-1α core promoter: core promoter for human elongation factor EF-1α
    318..1256    +  intron         EF-1α intron A: intron upstream of the start codon of human EF-1α
   1278..1877    +  CDS            PuroR (fragment): puromycin N-acetyltransferase; pac from Streptomyces; confers resistance to puromycin
   1893..2481    +  misc_feature   WPRE: woodchuck hepatitis virus posttranscriptional regulatory element
   2532..2551    +  misc_feature   cPPT/CTS (fragment): central polypurine tract and central termination sequence of HIV-1
   2553..2786    +  LTR            3' LTR (ΔU3): self-inactivating 3' long terminal repeat (LTR) from HIV-1
   2864..2985    +  polyA_signal   SV40 poly(A) signal: SV40 polyadenylation signal
   3025..3160    +  rep_origin     SV40 ori: SV40 origin of replication
   3181..3199    -  promoter       T7 promoter: promoter for bacteriophage T7 RNA polymerase
   3207..3362    +  CDS            lacZα (fragment): LacZα fragment of β-galactosidase; lacZ fragment
   3367..3795    +  rep_origin     f1 ori (sequence partly withheld): f1 bacteriophage origin of replication; arrow indicates direction of (+) strand synthesis
   3848..3952    +  promoter       AmpR promoter: bla
   3953..4813    +  CDS            AmpR: β-lactamase; bla; confers resistance to ampicillin, carbenicillin, and related antibiotics
   4984..5572    +  rep_origin     ori: high-copy-number ColE1/pMB1/pBR322/pUC origin of replication
   5755..5847    +  CDS            lacI (fragment): lac repressor; lacI; The lac repressor binds to the lac operator to inhibit transcription in E. coli. This inhibition can be relieved by adding lactose or isopropyl-β-D-thiogalactopyranoside (IPTG).
   5860..5881    +  protein_bind   CAP binding site: CAP binding activates transcription in the presence of cAMP. E. coli catabolite activator protein
   5896..5926    +  promoter       lac promoter: promoter for the E. coli lac operon
   5934..5950    +  protein_bind   lac operator: The lac repressor binds to the lac operator to inhibit transcription in E. coli. This inhibition can be relieved by adding lactose or isopropyl-β-D-thiogalactopyranoside (IPTG). lac repressor encoded by lacI
   5995..6013    +  promoter       T3 promoter: promoter for bacteriophage T3 RNA polymerase
   6041..6267    +  promoter       RSV promoter: Rous sarcoma virus enhancer/promoter
   6268..6448    +  LTR            5' LTR (truncated): truncated 5' long terminal repeat (LTR) from HIV-1
   6495..6620    +  misc_feature   HIV-1 Ψ: packaging signal of human immunodeficiency virus type 1
   6604..6967    +  CDS            HIV-1 gag (fragment): gag protein from human immunodeficiency virus 1; gag
   7113..7346    +  misc_feature   RRE: The Rev response element (RRE) of HIV-1 allows for Rev-dependent mRNA export from the nucleus to the cytoplasm.
   7723..7749    +  CDS            Rev (fragment): human immunodeficiency virus 1 (HIV-1) Rev protein; rev; enhances nuclear export of unspliced and incompletely spliced viral mRNAs
   7753..7993    +  promoter       U6 promoter: RNA polymerase III promoter for human U6 snRNA
   8023..8098    +  misc_RNA       gRNA scaffold: guide RNA scaffold for the Streptococcus pyogenes CRISPR/Cas9 system
   8154..8271    +  misc_feature   cPPT/CTS: central polypurine tract and central termination sequence of HIV-1
