[The description below was written by a language model from this plasmid's Addgene catalogue record and pLannotate feature annotations shown in this document.]
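Description:
ADRBK2 gRNA (BRDN0001145704) is a third-generation lentiviral CRISPR guide plasmid built on the lentiGuide-Puro backbone, carrying a single guide RNA designed against human ADRBK2 (reference transcript NM_005160.3). It is maintained in E. coli as a high-copy plasmid through a ColE1/pUC-type origin and selected with ampicillin via the β-lactamase gene. An f1 origin, an SV40 origin and poly(A) signal, and lac, T7 and T3 promoter remnants are also annotated in the backbone.

The viral genome is driven by an RSV promoter fused to a truncated HIV-1 5' LTR, which makes transcription of the packaged RNA independent of Tat. This is followed by the Ψ packaging signal, a partial gag sequence, the Rev response element for Rev-dependent nuclear export, and a cPPT/CTS element that aids nuclear import. The genome ends in a ΔU3 self-inactivating 3' LTR, so the integrated provirus lacks LTR promoter activity.

Two expression units sit between the LTRs. A human U6 RNA polymerase III promoter transcribes the ADRBK2 spacer joined to the Streptococcus pyogenes Cas9 guide scaffold. Downstream, an EF-1α core promoter with its intron A drives puromycin N-acetyltransferase for selection of transduced mammalian cells, with a WPRE to enhance transcript expression.

The plasmid does not encode Cas9, so it is meant for cells that already express Cas9 or for use alongside a separate Cas9 lentivector such as lentiCas9-Blast. The guide corresponds to a member of a human kinome gRNA library and is used for Cas9-mediated knockout of ADRBK2 in human cells.
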