Addgene plasmid #77946: ADRBK2 gRNA (BRDN0001145704)
Purpose: 3rd generation lentiviral gRNA plasmid targeting human ADRBK2
Depositing lab: John Doench & David Root. Depositing organization: Broad Institute. Publication: Optimized sgRNA design to maximize activity and minimize off-target effects of CRISPR-Cas9. Doench JG, Fusi N, Sullender M, Hegde M, Vaimberg EW, Donovan KF, Smith I, Tothova Z, Wilen C, Orchard R, Virgin HW, Listgarten J, Root DE. Nat Biotechnol. 2016 Jan 18. doi: 10.1038/nbt.3437. PubMed 26780180.
Backbone
  Vector backbone: lentiGuide-Puro
  Backbone manufacturer: Zhang Lab (Addgene plasmid # 52963)
  Vector type: Mammalian Expression, Lentiviral, CRISPR
  Selectable markers: Puromycin
Growth in bacteria
  Bacterial resistance: Ampicillin, 100 μg/mL
  Growth temperature: 37°C
  Growth strain: DH5alpha
  Copy number: High Copy
Gene/Insert
  Gene/Insert name: ADRBK2 (alt names: ADRBK2; NM_005160.3)
  gRNA/shRNA sequence: GATGAAGCAGAGTTTATCTG
  Species: H. sapiens (human)
  Promoter: hU6
  Cloning method: Unknown
  Sequencing primers: 5′ U6-F; 3′ pS2-R
Terms and licenses: Academic/Nonprofit Terms; Industry Terms: Not Available to Industry
Depositor comments: The gRNA was designed to target the following Genbank reference sequence(s): NM_005160.3. Note that this plasmid does NOT contain Cas9. It should be used in conjunction with lentiCas9-Blast (Addgene #52962) or otherwise with cell lines already expressing Cas9. Browse the full kinome gRNA library at http://www.addgene.org/pooled-library/broadgpp-human-kinome/ or visit http://www.broadinstitute.org/rnai/public/ for detailed protocols and information.
How to cite: ADRBK2 gRNA (BRDN0001145704) was a gift from John Doench & David Root (Addgene plasmid # 77946 ; http://n2t.net/addgene:77946 ; RRID:Addgene_77946)
