>Addgene plasmid #77946 | ADRBK2 gRNA (BRDN0001145704) | depositor partial sequence | sequence record 145406 | Target Sequence
GATGAAGCAGAGTTTATCTG
