>Addgene plasmid #77946 | ADRBK2 gRNA (BRDN0001145704) | addgene partial sequence | sequence record 188705 | hU6-F
ATACGTGACGTAGAAAGTAATAATTTCTTGGGTAGTTTGCAGTTTTAAAATTATGTTTTAAAATGGACTA
TCATATGCTTACCGTAACTTGAAAGTATTTCGATTTCTTGGCTTTATATATCTTGTGGAAAGGACGAAAC
ACCGGATGAAGCAGAGTTTATCTGGTTTTAGAGCTAGAAATAGCAAGTTAAAATAAGGCTAGTCCGTTAT
CAACTTGAAAAAGTGGCACCGAGTCGGTGCTTTTTTAAGCTTGGCGTAACTAGATCTTGAGACAAATGGC
AGTATTCATCCACAATTTTAAAAGAAAAGGGGGGATTGGGGGGTACAGTGCAGGGGAAAGAATAGTAGAC
ATAATAGCAACAGACATACAAACTAAAGAATTACAAAAACAAATTACAAAAATTCAAAATTTTCGGGTTT
ATTACAGGGACAGCAGAGATCCACTTTGGCGCCGGCTCGAGGGGGCCCGGGTGCAAAGATGGATAAAGTT
TTAAACAGAGAGGAATCTTTGCAGCTAATGGACCTTCTAGGTCTTGAAAGGAGTGGGAATTGGCTCCGGT
GCCCGTCAGT
